>Addgene plasmid #122580 | pGT-B2 | addgene full sequence | sequence record 241990 | Addgene NGS Result
AATTAACCCTCACTAAAGGGAACAAAAGCTGGGTACCGGGCCCCCCCTCGAGGTCGACGGTATCGATGCA
TAATGTGCCTGTCAAATGGACGAAGCAGGGATTCTGCAAACCCTATGCTACTCCGTCAAGCCGTCACTCA
TTGGATCCGGGAGAGCTTCAACGGCGCTTCTACCCATTTGCTTGGAAAGGATGAGGAGCAGGAAGAAATT
CCGTCCCCAATGCGACGGCCCTTTACATCCATGTTGTTTGATAGTATAATGGATACGGATTGACCAAATT
GTTCATTTAGTCAGTTTGAAGGATGAGGAGTATGCTATCTTCGGTGCTGCAGCGTAAAGGCGAAGAGCTG
TTCACTGGTTTCGTCACTATTCTGGTGGAACTGGATGGTGATGTCAACGGTCATAAGTTTTCCGTGCGTG
GCGAGGGTGAAGGTGACGCAACTAATGGTAAACTGACGCTGAAGTTCATCTGTACTACTGGTAAACTGCC
GGTACCTTGGCCGACTCTGGTAACGACGCTGACTTATGGTGTTCAGTGCTTTGCTCGTTATCCGGACCAC
ATGAAGCAGCATGACTTCTTCAAGTCCGCCATGCCGGAAGGCTATGTGCAGGAACGCACGATTTCCTTTA
AGGATGACGGCACGTACAAAACGCGTGCGGAAGTGAAATTTGAAGGCGATACCCTGGTAAACCGCATTGA
GCTGAAAGGCATTGACTTTAAAGAAGACGGCAATATCCTGGGCCATAAGCTGGAATACAATTTTAACAGC
CACAATGTTTACATCACCGCCGATAAACAAAAAAATGGCATTAAAGCGAATTTTAAAATTCGCCACAACG
TGGAGGATGGCAGCGTGCAGCTGGCTGATCACTACCAGCAAAACACTCCAATCGGTGATGGTCCTGTTCT
GCTGCCAGACAATCACTATCTGAGCACGCAAAGCGTTCTGTCTAAAGATCCGAACGAGAAACGCGATCAC
ATGGTTCTGCTGGAGTTCGTAACCGCAGCGGGCATCACGCATGGTATGGATGAACTGTAAAAATAACGCG
AATTCCAGCACGGCCGTCGTTTTACAACGTCGTGACTGGGAAAACCCTGGCGTTACCCAACTTAATCGCC
TTGCAGCACATCCCCCTTTCGCCAGCTGGCGTAATAGCGAAGAGGCCCGCACCGATCGCCCTTCCCAACA
GTTGCGCAGCCTGAATGGCGAATGGAAATTGTAAGCGTTAATATTTTGTTAAAATTCGCGTTAAATTTTT
GTTAAATCAGCTCATTTTTTAACCAATAGGCCGTACTGCGATGAGTGGCAGGGCGGGGCGTAATTTTTTT
AAGGCAGTTATTGGTGCCCTTAAACGCCTGGTTGCTACGCCTGAATAAGTGATAATAAGCGGATGAATGG
CAGAAATTCGAAAGCAAATTCGACCCGGTCGTCGGTTCAGGGCAGGGTCGTTAAATAGCCGCTTATGTCT
ATTGCTGGTTTACCGGTTTATTGACTACCGGAAGCAGTGTGACCGTGTGCTTCTCAAATGCCTGAGGCCA
GTTTGCTCAGGCTCTCCCCGTGGAGGTAATAATTGACGATATGATCATTTATTCTGCCTCCCAGAGCCTG
ATAAAAACGGTGAATCCGTTAGCGAGGTGCCGCCGGCTTCCATTCAGGTCGAGGTGGCCCGGCTCCATGC
ACCGCGACGCAACGCGGGGAGGCAGACAAGGTATAGGGCGGCGAGGCGGCTACAGCCGATAGTCTGGAAC
AGCGCACTTACGGGTTGCTGCGCAACCCAAGTGCTACCGGCGCGGCAGCGTGACCCGTGTCGGCGGCTCC
AACGGCTCGCCATCGTCCAGAAAACACGGCTCATCGGGCATCGGCAGGCGCTGCTGCCCGCGCCGTTCCC
ATTCCTCCGTTTCGGTCAAGGCTGGCAGGTCTGGTTCCATGCCCGGAATGCCGGGCTGGCTGGGCGGCTC
CTCGCCGGGGCCGGTCGGTAGTTGCTGCTCGCCCGGATACAGGGTCGGGATGCGGCGCAGGTCGCCATGC
CCCAACAGCGATTCGTCCTGGTCGTCGTGATCAACCACCACGGCGGCACTGAACACCGACAGGCGCAACT
GGTCGCGGGGCTGGCCCCACGCCACGCGGTCATTGACCACGTAGGCCGACACGGTGCCGGGGCCGTTGAG
CTTCACGACGGAGATCCAGCGCTCGGCCACCAAGTCCTTGACTGCGTATTGGACCGTCCGCAAAGAACGT
CCGATGAGCTTGGAAAGTGTCTTCTGGCTGACCACCACGGCGTTCTGGTGGCCCATCTGCGCCACGAGGT
GATGCAGCAGCATTGCCGCCGTGGGTTTCCTCGCAATAAGCCCGGCCCACGCCTCATGCGCTTTGCGTTC
CGTTTGCACCCAGTGACCGGGCTTGTTCTTGGCTTGAATGCCGATTTCTCTGGACTGCGTGGCCATGCTT
ATCTCCATGCGGTAGGGGTGCCGCACGGTTGCGGCACCATGCGCAATCAGCTGCAACTTTTCGGCAGCGC
GACAACAATTATGCGTTGCGTAAAAGTGGCAGTCAATTACAGATTTTCTTTAACCTACGCAATGAGCTAT
TGCGGGGGGTGCCGCAATGAGCTGTTGCGTACCCCCCTTTTTTAAGTTGTTGATTTTTAAGTCTTTCGCA
TTTCGCCCTATATCTAGTTCTTTGGTGCCCAAAGAAGGGCACCCCTGCGGGGTTCCCCCACGCCTTCGGC
GCGGCTCCCCCTCCGGCAAAAAGTGGCCCCTCCGGGGCTTGTTGATCGACTGCGCGGCCTTCGGCCTTGC
CCAAGGTGGCGCTGCCCCCTTGGAACCCCCGCACTCGCCGCCGTGAGGCTCGGGGGGCAGGCGGGCGGGC
TTCGCCCTTCGACTGCCCCCACTCGCATAGGCTTGGGTCGTTCCAGGCGCGTCAAGGCCAAGCCGCTGCG
CGGTCGCTGCGCGAGCCTTGACCCGCCTTCCACTTGGTGTCCAACCGGCAAGCGAAGCGCGCAGGCCGCA
GGCCGGAGGCTTTTCCCCAGAGAAAATTAAAAAAATTGATGGGGCAAGGCCGCAGGCCGCGCAGTTGGAG
CCGGTGGGTATGTGGTCGAAGGCTGGGTAGCCGGTGGGCAATCCCTGTGGTCAAGCTCGTGGGCAGGCGC
AGCCTGTCCATCAGCTTGTCCAGCAGGGTTGTCCACGGGCCGAGCGAAGCGAGCCAGCCGGTGGCCGCTC
GCGGCCATCGTCCACATATCCACGGGCTGGCAAGGGAGCGCAGCGACCGCGCAGGGCGAAGCCCGGAGAG
CAAGCCCGTAGGGCGCCGCAGCCGCCGTAGGCGGTCACGACTTTGCGAAGCAAAGTCTAGTGAGTATACT
CAAGCATTGAGTGGCCCGCCGGAGGCACCGCCTTGCGCTGCCCCCGTCGAGCCGGTTGGACACCAAAAGG
GAGGGGCAGGCATGGCGGCATACGCGATCATGCGATGCAAGAAGCTGGCGAAAATGGGCAACGTGGCGGC
CAGTCTCAAGCACGCCTACCGCGAGCGCGAGACGCCCAACGCTGACGCCAGCAGGACGCCAGAGAACGAG
CACTGGGCGGCCAGCAGCACCGATGAAGCGATGGGCCGACTGCGCGAGTTGCTGCCAGAGAAGCGGCGCA
AGGACGCTGTGTTGGCGGTCGAGTACGTCATGACGGCCAGCCCGGAATGGTGGAAGTCGGCCAGCCAAGA
ACAGCAGGCGGCGTTCTTCGAGAAGGCGCACAAGTGGCTGGCGGACAAGTACGGGGCGGATCGCATCGTG
ACGGCCAGCATCCACCGTGACGAAACCAGCCCGCACATGACCGCGTTCGTGGTGCCGCTGACGCAGGACG
GCAGGCTGTCGGCCAAGGAGTTCATCGGCAACAAAGCGCAGATGACCCGCGACCAGACCACGTTTGCGGC
CGCTGTGGCCGATCTAGGGCTGCAACGGGGCATCGAGGGCAGCAAGGCACGTCACACGCGCATTCAGGCG
TTCTACGAGGCCCTGGAGCGGCCACCAGTGGGCCACGTCACCATCAGCCCGCAAGCGGTCGAGCCACGCG
CCTATGCACCGCAGGGATTGGCCGAAAAGCTGGGAATCTCAAAGCGCGTTGAGACGCCGGAAGCCGTGGC
CGACCGGCTGACAAAAGCGGTTCGGCAGGGGTATGAGCCTGCCCTACAGGCCGCCGCAGGAGCGCGTGAG
ATGCGCAAGAAGGCCGATCAAGCCCAAGAGACGGCCCGAGACCTTCGGGAGCGCCTGAAGCCCGTTCTGG
ACGCCCTGGGGCCGTTGAATCGGGATATGCAGGCCAAGGCCGCCGCGATCATCAAGGCCGTGGGCGAAAA
GCTGCTGACGGAACAGCGGGAAGTCCAGCGCCAGAAACAGGCCCAGCGCCAGCAGGAACGCGGGCGCGCA
CATTTCCCCGAAAAGTGCCACCTGCGGCGTTGTGACAATTTACCGAACAACTCCGCGGCCGGGAAGCCGA
TCTCGGCTTGAACGAATTGTTAGGTGGCGGTACTTGGGTCGATATCAAAGTGCATCACTTCTTCCCGTAT
GCCCAACTTTGTATAGAGAGCCACTGCGGGATCGTCACCGTAATCTGCTTGCACGTAGATCACATAAGCA
CCAAGCGCGTTGGCCTCATGCTTGAGGAGATTGATGAGCGCGGTGGCAATGCCCTGCCTCCGGTGCTCTC
CGGAGACTGCGAGATCATAGATATAGATCTTTACCAATGCTTAATCAGTGAGGCACCTATCTCAGCGATC
TGTCTATTTCGTTCATCCATAGTTGCCTGACTCCCCGTCGTGTAGATAACTACGATACGGGAGGGCTTAC
CATCTGGCCCCAGTGCTGCAATGATACCGCGAGACCCACGCTCACCGGCTCCAGATTTATCAGCAATAAA
CCAGCCAGCCGGAAGGGCCGAGCGCAGAAGTGGTCCTGCAACTTTATCCGCCTCCATCCAGTCTATTAAT
TGTTGCCGGGAAGCTAGAGTAAGTAGTTCGCCAGTTAATAGTTTGCGCAACGTTGTTGCCATTGCTACAG
GCATCGTGGTGTCACGCTCGTCGTTTGGTATGGCTTCATTCAGCTCCGGTTCCCAACGATCAAGGCGAGT
TACATGATCCCCCATGTTGTGCAAAAAAGCGGTTAGTTCCTTCGGTCCTCCGATCGTTGTCAGAAGTAAG
TTGGCCGCAGTGTTATCACTCATGGTTATGGCAGCACTGCATAATTCTCTTACTGTCATGCCATCCGTAA
GATGCTTTTCTGTGACTGGTGAGTACTCAACCAAGTCATTCTGAGAATAGTGTATGCGGCGACCGAGTTG
CTCTTGCCCGGCGTCAATACGGGATAATACCGCGCCACATAGCAGAACTTTAAAAGTGCTCATCATTGGA
AAACGTTCTTCGGGGCGAAAACTCTCAAGGATCTTACCGCTGTTGAGATCCAGTTCGATGTAACCCACTC
GTGCACCCAACTGATCTTCAGCATCTTTTACTTTCACCAGCGTTTCTGGGTGAGCAAAAACAGGAAGGCA
AAATGCCGCAAAAAAGGGAATAAGGGCGACACGGAAATGTTGAATACTCATACTCTTCCTTTTTCAATAT
TATTGAAGCATTTATCAGGGTTATTGTCTCATGAGCGGATACATATTTGAATGTATTTAGAAAAATAAAC
AAATAGGGGTTCCGCGCACATTTCCCCGAAAAGTGCCACCTGACGTCTAAGAAACCATTATTATCATGAC
ATTAACCTATAAAAATAGGCGTATCACGAGGCCCTTTCGTCTCGCGCGTTTCGGTGATGACGGTGAAAAC
CTCTGACACATGCAGCTCCCGGAGACGGTCACAGCTTGTCTGTAAGCGGATGCCGGGAGCCATGGGCAAA
TATTATACGCAAGGCGACAAGGTGCTGATGCCGCTGGCGATTCAGGTTCATCATGCCGTTTGTGATGGCT
TCCATGTCGGCAGAATGCTTAATGAATTACAACAGTTTTTATGCATGCGCCCAATACGCAAACCGCCTCT
CCCCGCGCGTTGGCCGATTCATTAATGCAGCTGGCACGACAGGTTTCCCGACTGGAAAGCGGGCAGTGAG
CGCAACGCAATTAATGTGAGTTAGCTCACTCATTAGGCACCCCAGGCTTTACACTTTATGCTTCCGGCTC
GTATGTTGTGTGGAATTGTGAGCGGATAACAATTTCACACAGGAAACAGCTATGACCATGATTACGCCAA
GCGCGC
Features (pLannotate 1.2.2; 18 found; start..end, strand, type, name):
      1..19      +  promoter       T3 promoter: promoter for bacteriophage T3 RNA polymerase
     32..67      -  misc_feature   MCS (fragment): pBluescript multiple cloning site
    332..1039    +  CDS            superfolder GFP: GFP variant that folds robustly even when fused to poorly folded proteins (Pédelacq et al., 2006)
   1062..1212    +  CDS            lacZα (fragment): LacZα fragment of β-galactosidase; lacZ fragment
   1216..1293    -  rep_origin     M13 ori (fragment): M13 bacteriophage origin of replication; arrow indicates direction of (+) strand synthesis
   1293..1324    +  CDS            CmR (fragment): chloramphenicol acetyltransferase confers resistance to chloramphenicol
   1654..1723    -  CDS            TcR (fragment): tetracycline efflux protein; tet; confers resistance to tetracycline
   1784..2446    -  CDS            pBBR1 Rep: replication protein for the broad-host-range plasmid pBBR1 from Bordetella bronchiseptica
   2447..3218    -  rep_origin     pBBR1 oriV: replication origin of the broad-host-range plasmid pBBR1 from Bordetella bronchiseptica; requires the pBBR1 Rep protein for replication
   4500..4720    -  CDS            GmR (fragment): gentamycin acetyltransferase; aacC1; confers resistance to gentamycin
   4721..5581    -  CDS            AmpR: β-lactamase; bla; confers resistance to ampicillin, carbenicillin, and related antibiotics
   5582..5686    -  promoter       AmpR promoter: bla
   5781..5816    +  CDS            rop (fragment): Rop protein, which maintains plasmids at low copy number; rop
   5870..5986    +  CDS            CmR (fragment): chloramphenicol acetyltransferase; cat; confers resistance to chloramphenicol
   5997..6089    +  CDS            lacI (fragment): lac repressor; lacI; The lac repressor binds to the lac operator to inhibit transcription in E. coli. This inhibition can be relieved by adding lactose or isopropyl-β-D-thiogalactopyranoside (IPTG).
   6102..6123    +  protein_bind   CAP binding site: CAP binding activates transcription in the presence of cAMP. E. coli catabolite activator protein
   6138..6168    +  promoter       lac promoter: promoter for the E. coli lac operon
   6176..6192    +  protein_bind   lac operator: The lac repressor binds to the lac operator to inhibit transcription in E. coli. This inhibition can be relieved by adding lactose or isopropyl-β-D-thiogalactopyranoside (IPTG). lac repressor encoded by lacI
