[The description below was written by a language model from this plasmid's Addgene catalogue record and pLannotate feature annotations shown in this document.]
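Description:
pGT-B2 is a broad-host-range bacterial plasmid built on the pJN105 backbone and described as a donor plasmid for the MAGIC system, an approach for engineering gut microbiome bacteria in situ. It replicates through the pBBR1 origin (oriV) together with the pBBR1 Rep protein, a replicon from Bordetella bronchiseptica that functions in many Gram-negative hosts. The depositor replaced the original gentamicin resistance marker with beta-lactamase. The feature table agrees: an intact AmpR gene with its native bla promoter sits next to a residual fragment of the gentamicin acetyltransferase gene. The plasmid is therefore selected with ampicillin, is propagated in E. coli, and is listed as high copy. The catalogue size of about 6.2 kb closely matches the sequenced record.

The payload is a synthetic superfolder GFP cassette of roughly 0.9 kb inserted by Gibson assembly into the remnant pBluescript-type cloning region. Because the plasmid is circular, the CAP binding site, lac promoter and lac operator, followed by a T3 promoter and a fragment of the multiple cloning site, lie upstream of the sfGFP coding sequence in the same orientation. There are about 260 unannotated bases directly before the gene, and the record does not state which promoter actually drives sfGFP. Short fragments of lacZα, M13 ori, CmR, TcR, rop and lacI are backbone remnants and not functional units. No transfer origin or mobilisation gene is annotated, although sizeable stretches of the backbone are left without features. Together, sfGFP and beta-lactamase give recipient bacteria both a fluorescent and a selectable marker, which would allow cells that acquire the plasmid to be detected and recovered.
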