Addgene plasmid #122580: pGT-B2
Purpose: MAGIC donor plasmid (pBBR1 oriR with beta-lactamase/sfGFP payload)
Depositing lab: Harris Wang. Depositing organization: Columbia University. Publication: Metagenomic engineering of the mammalian gut microbiome in situ. Ronda C, Chen SP, Cabral V, Yaung SJ, Wang HH. Nat Methods. 2019 Feb;16(2):167-170. doi: 10.1038/s41592-018-0301-y. Epub 2019 Jan 14. PubMed 30643213.
Backbone
  Vector backbone: pJN105
  Backbone size w/o insert (bp): 5400
  Total vector size (bp): 6232
  Modifications to backbone: gent resistance replaced with beta-lactamase
  Vector type: Bacterial Expression, Synthetic Biology
Growth in bacteria
  Bacterial resistance: Ampicillin, 100 μg/mL
  Growth temperature: 37°C
  Growth strain: DH5alpha
  Copy number: High Copy
Gene/Insert
  Gene/Insert name: sfGFP
  Species: Synthetic
  Insert size (bp): 898
  Cloning method: Gibson Cloning
  Sequencing primers: 5′ CTATGCTACTCCGTCAAGCC; 3′ CGCTTACAATTTCCATTCGCCATTC
Terms and licenses: Academic/Nonprofit Terms; Industry Terms: Not Available to Industry
Depositor comments: See supplemental tables of the referenced paper for more information on each plasmid.
How to cite: pGT-B2 was a gift from Harris Wang (Addgene plasmid # 122580 ; http://n2t.net/addgene:122580 ; RRID:Addgene_122580)
